Addgene plasmid #213962: pCMV-ARMS1-ProLink2-MRGPRX3
Purpose: Expresses MRGPRX3 in mammalian cells
Depositing lab: Christa Müller. Depositing organization: Rheinische Friedrich-Wilhelms-Universität Bonn. Publication: Proinflammatory chemokine CXCL14 activates MAS-related G protein-coupled receptor MRGPRX2 and its putative mouse ortholog MRGPRB2. Al Hamwi G, Namasivayam V, Buschbell B, Gedschold R, Golz S, Muller CE. Commun Biol. 2024 Jan 6;7(1):52. doi: 10.1038/s42003-023-05739-5. PubMed 38184723.
Backbone
  Vector backbone: pCMV-ARMS1-ProLinkTM 2
  Backbone manufacturer: Eurofins DiscoverX, Fremont, CA, USA
  Vector type: Mammalian Expression
  Selectable markers: Neomycin (select with G418), Hygromycin
Growth in bacteria
  Bacterial resistance: Kanamycin, 50 μg/mL
  Growth temperature: 37°C
  Growth strain: DH5alpha
  Copy number: Unknown
Gene/Insert
  Gene/Insert name: MRGPRX3
  Entrez Gene: MRGPRX3 (a.k.a. GPCR, MRGX3, SNSR1, SNSR2)
  Promoter: CMV
  Cloning method: Restriction Enzyme; 5′ cloning site NheI (unknown if destroyed); 3′ cloning site HindIII (unknown if destroyed)
  Sequencing primers: 5′ GCATAATGCTAGCACCATGGATTCAACCATCCCAGTCTTG; 3′ TTCGAAGCTTGACTGCTCCAATCTGCTTCCCGAC
Resource information
  A portion of this plasmid was derived from a plasmid made by: Christa Müller research group
Terms and licenses: Academic/Nonprofit Terms; Industry Terms: Not Available to Industry
How to cite: pCMV-ARMS1-ProLink2-MRGPRX3 was a gift from Christa Müller (Addgene plasmid # 213962 ; http://n2t.net/addgene:213962 ; RRID:Addgene_213962)
