[The description below was written by a language model from this plasmid's Addgene catalogue record and pLannotate feature annotations shown in this document.]
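Description:
pCMV-ARMS1-ProLink2-MRGPRX3 is a mammalian expression plasmid of about 5.1 kb, built on the commercial pCMV-ARMS1-ProLink 2 backbone, that expresses the human MAS-related G protein-coupled receptor MRGPRX3. It is maintained in E. coli through a high-copy ColE1/pUC-type origin and selected with kanamycin. An f1 phage origin is also present. A single NeoR/KanR (Tn5 aminoglycoside phosphotransferase) gene serves both hosts. The bacterial AmpR (bla) promoter drives it for kanamycin resistance, and the adjacent SV40 enhancer/early promoter drives it in mammalian cells for G418 selection, with an HSV TK polyadenylation signal terminating the cassette. The catalogue entry also lists hygromycin as a selectable marker, but no hygromycin resistance gene is annotated in the sequenced record. The short ble and bGH poly(A) fragments appear to be backbone remnants.

The payload is driven by the human CMV immediate-early enhancer and promoter. The MRGPRX3 coding sequence was inserted between NheI and HindIII sites and is followed downstream by a short segment annotated as a lacZα fragment, then an SV40 large T antigen fragment and the SV40 poly(A) signal. The lacZα-like segment most likely corresponds to the ProLink tag named in the backbone, a small β-galactosidase peptide used in enzyme fragment complementation. In that case the receptor would be produced as a C-terminal fusion, although the record does not explicitly state the reading frame or define the ARMS1 element. Vectors of this type are generally used to measure ligand-induced β-arrestin recruitment to a GPCR, via complementation with a partner β-galactosidase fragment. The record itself states only that the plasmid expresses MRGPRX3 in mammalian cells, and the associated work concerns activation of MRGPRX-family receptors.
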