Features (pLannotate 1.2.2; 14 found; start..end, strand, type, name):
     67..370     +  enhancer       CMV enhancer: human cytomegalovirus immediate early enhancer
    371..574     +  promoter       CMV promoter: human cytomegalovirus (CMV) immediate early promoter
    606..1571    +  CDS            MRGPRX3: MRGX3_HUMAN - Also known as MRGX3, SNSR1, SNSR2. Experimental evidence at protein level: Swiss-Prot protein existence level 1. Orphan receptor. Probably involved in the function of nociceptive neurons. May regulate nociceptor function and/or development, including the sensation or modulation of pain. Potently activated by enkephalins (By similarity). From Homo sapiens (Human).
   1671..1781    +  CDS            lacZα (fragment): LacZα fragment of β-galactosidase; lacZ fragment
   1806..1889    +  CDS            large T antigen (fragment): large T antigen from SV40 (simian virus 40)
   1912..2033    +  polyA_signal   SV40 poly(A) signal: SV40 polyadenylation signal
   2067..2495    -  rep_origin     f1 ori (sequence partly withheld): f1 bacteriophage origin of replication; arrow indicates direction of (+) strand synthesis
   2522..2626    +  promoter       AmpR promoter: bla
   2628..2985    +  promoter       SV40 promoter: SV40 enhancer and early promoter
   3020..3814    +  CDS            NeoR/KanR: aminoglycoside phosphotransferase from Tn5; aph(3')-II (or nptII); confers resistance to neomycin, kanamycin, and G418 (Geneticin®)
   3835..3987    +  CDS            ble (fragment): BLE_KLEPN - Experimental evidence at protein level: Swiss-Prot protein existence level 1. Binding protein with a strong affinity to the bleomycin family of antibiotics. Binds to CL990; an antimitotic-antibiotic compound. From Klebsiella pneumoniae.
   4046..4093    +  polyA_signal   HSV TK poly(A) signal: herpes simplex virus thymidine kinase polyadenylation signal (Cole and Stacy, 1985)
   4184..4200    -  polyA_signal   bGH poly(A) signal (fragment): bovine growth hormone polyadenylation signal
   4422..5010    +  rep_origin     ori: high-copy-number ColE1/pMB1/pBR322/pUC origin of replication
>Addgene plasmid #213962 | pCMV-ARMS1-ProLink2-MRGPRX3 | addgene full sequence | sequence record 432435 | Addgene NGS Result
ATGCATTAGTTATTAATAGTAATCAATTACGGGGTCATTAGTTCATAGCCCATATATGGAGTTCCGCGTT
ACATAACTTACGGTAAATGGCCCGCCTGGCTGACCGCCCAACGACCCCCGCCCATTGACGTCAATAATGA
CGTATGTTCCCATAGTAACGCCAATAGGGACTTTCCATTGACGTCAATGGGTGGAGTATTTACGGTAAAC
TGCCCACTTGGCAGTACATCAAGTGTATCATATGCCAAGTACGCCCCCTATTGACGTCAATGACGGTAAA
TGGCCCGCCTGGCATTATGCCCAGTACATGACCTTATGGGACTTTCCTACTTGGCAGTACATCTACGTAT
TAGTCATCGCTATTACCATGGTGATGCGGTTTTGGCAGTACATCAATGGGCGTGGATAGCGGTTTGACTC
ACGGGGATTTCCAAGTCTCCACCCCATTGACGTCAATGGGAGTTTGTTTTGGCACCAAAATCAACGGGAC
TTTCCAAAATGTCGTAACAACTCCGCCCCATTGACGCAAATGGGCGGTAGGCGTGTACGGTGGGAGGTCT
ATATAAGCAGAGCTGGTTTAGTGAACCGTCAGATCCGCTAGCACCATGGATTCAACCATCCCAGTCTTGG
GTACAGAACTGACACCAATCAACGGACGTGAGGAGACTCCTTGCTACAAGCAGACCCTGAGCTTCACGGG
GCTGACGTGCATCGTTTCCCTTGTCGCGCTGACAGGAAACGCGGTTGTGCTCTGGCTCCTGGGCTGCCGC
ATGCGCAGGAACGCTGTCTCCATCTACATCCTCAACCTGGTCGCGGCCGACTTCCTCTTCCTTAGCGGCC
ACATTATATGTTCGCCGTTACGCCTCATCAATATCCGCCATCCCATCTCCAAAATCCTCAGTCCTGTGAT
GACCTTTCCCTACTTTATAGGCCTAAGCATGCTGAGCGCCATCAGCACCGAGCGCTGCCTGTCCATCCTG
TGGCCCATCTGGTACCACTGCCGCCGCCCCAGATACCTGTCATCGGTCATGTGTGTCCTGCTCTGGGCCC
TGTCCCTGCTGCGGAGTATCCTGGAGTGGATGTTCTGTGACTTCCTGTTTAGTGGTGCTAATTCTGTTTG
GTGTGAAACGTCAGATTTCATTACAATCGCGTGGCTGGTTTTTTTATGTGTGGTTCTCTGTGGGTCCAGC
CTGGTCCTGCTGGTCAGGATTCTCTGTGGATCCCGGAAGATGCCGCTGACCAGGCTGTACGTGACCATCC
TCCTCACAGTGCTGGTCTTCCTCCTCTGTGGCCTGCCCTTTGGCATTCAGTGGGCCCTGTTTTCCAGGAT
CCACCTGGATTGGAAAGTCTTATTTTGTCATGTGCATCTAGTTTCCATTTTCCTGTCCGCTCTTAACAGC
AGTGCCAACCCCATCATTTACTTCTTCGTGGGCTCCTTTAGGCAGCGTCAAAATAGGCAGAACCTGAAGC
TGGTTCTCCAGAGGGCTCTGCAGGACACGCCTGAGGTGGATGAAGGTGGAGGGTGGCTTCCTCAGGAAAC
CCTGGAGCTGTCGGGAAGCAGATTGGAGCAGTCAAGCTTGAGAGGATCCGTGCCATCAAGGGAGACAACC
AACCTGTCTGCTCTGACAGCTCCTGGAGGTGGCGGTAGCGGAGGTGGCGGTAGCCTCGAGCTGGCCGTCG
TTTTACAACGTCGTGACTGGGAAAACCCTGGCGTTACCCAACTTAATCGCCTTGCAGCACATCCCCCTTT
CGCCAGCTGGCGTAATAGCGAAGAGGCCCGCTGAACGCGTGCGGCCGCGACTCTAGATCATAATCAGCCA
TACCACATTTGTAGAGGTTTTACTTGCTTTAAAAAACCTCCCACACCTCCCCCTGAACCTGAAACATAAA
ATGAATGCAATTGTTGTTGTTAACTTGTTTATTGCAGCTTATAATGGTTACAAATAAAGCAATAGCATCA
CAAATTTCACAAATAAAGCATTTTTTTCACTGCATTCTAGTTGTGGTTTGTCCAAACTCATCAATGTATC
TTAAGGCGTAAATTGTAAGCGTTAATATTTTGTTAAAATTCGCGTTAAATTTTTGTTAAATCAGCTCATT
TTTTAACCAATAGGCCGAAATCGGCAAAATCCCTTATAAATCAAAAGAATAGACCGAGATAGGGT
[37 nt withheld, positions 2166-2202]
AAAGAACGTGGACTCCAACGTCAAAGG
[49 nt withheld, positions 2230-2278]
T
[91 nt withheld, positions 2280-2370]
G
[124 nt withheld, positions 2372-2495]
CAGGTGGCACTTTTCGGGGAAATGTGCGCGGAACCCCTATTTGTTTATTTTTCTAAATACATTCAAATAT
GTATCCGCTCATGAGACAATAACCCTGATAAATGCTTCAATAATATTGAAAAAGGAAGAGTCCTGAGGCG
GAAAGAACCAGCTGTGGAATGTGTGTCAGTTAGGGTGTGGAAAGTCCCCAGGCTCCCCAGCAGGCAGAAG
TATGCAAAGCATGCATCTCAATTAGTCAGCAACCAGGTGTGGAAAGTCCCCAGGCTCCCCAGCAGGCAGA
AGTATGCAAAGCATGCATCTCAATTAGTCAGCAACCATAGTCCCGCCCCTAACTCCGCCCATCCCGCCCC
TAACTCCGCCCAGTTCCGCCCATTCTCCGCCCCATGGCTGACTAATTTTTTTTATTTATGCAGAGGCCGA
GGCCGCCTCGGCCTCTGAGCTATTCCAGAAGTAGTGAGGAGGCTTTTTTGGAGGCCTAGGCTTTTGCAAA
GATCGATCAAGAGACAGGATGAGGATCGTTTCGCATGATTGAACAAGATGGATTGCACGCAGGTTCTCCG
GCCGCTTGGGTGGAGAGGCTATTCGGCTATGACTGGGCACAACAGACAATCGGCTGCTCTGATGCCGCCG
TGTTCCGGCTGTCAGCGCAGGGGCGCCCGGTTCTTTTTGTCAAGACCGACCTGTCCGGTGCCCTGAATGA
ACTGCAAGACGAGGCAGCGCGGCTATCGTGGCTGGCCACGACGGGCGTTCCTTGCGCAGCTGTGCTCGAC
GTTGTCACTGAAGCGGGAAGGGACTGGCTGCTATTGGGCGAAGTGCCGGGGCAGGATCTCCTGTCATCTC
ACCTTGCTCCTGCCGAGAAAGTATCCATCATGGCTGATGCAATGCGGCGGCTGCATACGCTTGATCCGGC
TACCTGCCCATTCGACCACCAAGCGAAACATCGCATCGAGCGAGCACGTACTCGGATGGAAGCCGGTCTT
GTCGATCAGGATGATCTGGACGAAGAGCATCAGGGGCTCGCGCCAGCCGAACTGTTCGCCAGGCTCAAGG
CGAGCATGCCCGACGGCGAGGATCTCGTCGTGACCCATGGCGATGCCTGCTTGCCGAATATCATGGTGGA
AAATGGCCGCTTTTCTGGATTCATCGACTGTGGCCGGCTGGGTGTGGCGGACCGCTATCAGGACATAGCG
TTGGCTACCCGTGATATTGCTGAAGAGCTTGGCGGCGAATGGGCTGACCGCTTCCTCGTGCTTTACGGTA
TCGCCGCTCCCGATTCGCAGCGCATCGCCTTCTATCGCCTTCTTGACGAGTTCTTCTGAGCGGGACTCTG
GGGTTCGAAATGACCGACCAAGCGACGCCCAACCTGCCATCACGAGATTTCGATTCCACCGCCGCCTTCT
ATGAAAGGTTGGGCTTCGGAATCGTTTTCCGGGACGCCGGCTGGATGATCCTCCAGCGCGGGGATCTCAT
GCTGGAGTTCTTCGCCCACCCTAGGGGGAGGCTAACTGAAACACGGAAGGAGACAATACCGGAAGGAACC
CGCGCTATGACGGCAATAAAAAGACAGAATAAAACGCACGGTGTTGGGTCGTTTGTTCATAAACGCGGGG
TTCGGTCCCAGGGCTGGCACTCTGTCGATACCCCACCGAGACCCCATTGGGGCCAATACGCCCGCGTTTC
TTCCTTTTCCCCACCCCACCCCCCAAGTTCGGGTGAAGGCCCAGGGCTCGCAGCCAACGTCGGGGCGGCA
GGCCCTGCCATAGCCTCAGGTTACTCATATATACTTTAGATTGATTTAAAACTTCATTTTTAATTTAAAA
GGATCTAGGTGAAGATCCTTTTTGATAATCTCATGACCAAAATCCCTTAACGTGAGTTTTCGTTCCACTG
AGCGTCAGACCCCGTAGAAAAGATCAAAGGATCTTCTTGAGATCCTTTTTTTCTGCGCGTAATCTGCTGC
TTGCAAACAAAAAAACCACCGCTACCAGCGGTGGTTTGTTTGCCGGATCAAGAGCTACCAACTCTTTTTC
CGAAGGTAACTGGCTTCAGCAGAGCGCAGATACCAAATACTGTTCTTCTAGTGTAGCCGTAGTTAGGCCA
CCACTTCAAGAACTCTGTAGCACCGCCTACATACCTCGCTCTGCTAATCCTGTTACCAGTGGCTGCTGCC
AGTGGCGATAAGTCGTGTCTTACCGGGTTGGACTCAAGACGATAGTTACCGGATAAGGCGCAGCGGTCGG
GCTGAACGGGGGGTTCGTGCACACAGCCCAGCTTGGAGCGAACGACCTACACCGAACTGAGATACCTACA
GCGTGAGCTATGAGAAAGCGCCACGCTTCCCGAAGGGAGAAAGGCGGACAGGTATCCGGTAAGCGGCAGG
GTCGGAACAGGAGAGCGCACGAGGGAGCTTCCAGGGGGAAACGCCTGGTATCTTTATAGTCCTGTCGGGT
TTCGCCACCTCTGACTTGAGCGTCGATTTTTGTGATGCTCGTCAGGGGGGCGGAGCCTATGGAAAAACGC
CAGCAACGCGGCCTTTTTACGGTTCCTGGCCTTTTGCTGGCCTTTTGCTCACATGTTCTTTCCTGCGTTA
TCCCCTGATTCTGTGGATAACCGTATTACCGCC
